Addgene plasmid #122825: pAC10105_pLX-LifeAct_mScarlet-IRES- NpuDnaE(C)-Hygro(90-341)
Purpose: Plasmid 105:Lentiviral vector encoding NpuDnaE(C)-Hygro(90-341)and LifeAct_mScarlet_N1
Depositing lab: Albert Cheng. Publication: Split Selectable Markers. Jillette N, Du M, Cheng AW. bioRxiv 452979 10.1101/452979.
Backbone
  Vector backbone: pAC10050_pLX-DEST-IRES-NpuDnaE(C)-Hygro(90-341) (Addgene# 122773)
  Vector type: Mammalian Expression, Lentiviral
  Selectable markers: NpuDnaE(C)-Hygro(90-341)
Growth in bacteria
  Bacterial resistance: Ampicillin, 100 μg/mL
  Growth temperature: 30°C
  Growth strain: NEB Stable
  Copy number: Unknown
Gene/Insert
  Gene/Insert name: LifeAct_mScarlet_N1
  Species: Synthetic
  Cloning method: Gateway Cloning
  Sequencing primers: 5′ CMV-Forward; 3′ IRES-R
Terms and licenses: Academic/Nonprofit Terms; Industry Terms: Not Available to Industry
Depositor comments: Please visit https://www.biorxiv.org/content/10.1101/452979v2 for BioRxiv preprint.
How to cite: pAC10105_pLX-LifeAct_mScarlet-IRES- NpuDnaE(C)-Hygro(90-341) was a gift from Albert Cheng (Addgene plasmid # 122825)
