[The description below was written by a language model from this plasmid's Addgene catalogue record and pLannotate feature annotations shown in this document.]
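Description:
pAC10105_pLX-LifeAct_mScarlet-IRES-NpuDnaE(C)-Hygro(90-341) is a 9,620-bp self-inactivating HIV-1 lentiviral vector for mammalian expression. It was made by Gateway recombination of a LifeAct-mScarlet insert into a pLX-DEST-IRES-NpuDnaE(C)-Hygro(90-341) destination backbone. It is propagated in E. coli through a high-copy ColE1/pUC origin with ampicillin resistance, and it also carries f1 and SV40 origins. The viral genome is transcribed from an RSV promoter fused to a truncated 5' LTR. It contains the Ψ packaging signal with a partial gag sequence, the RRE for Rev-dependent export, cPPT/CTS, WPRE and a ΔU3 3' LTR followed by an SV40 polyadenylation signal.

The payload is a bicistronic cassette driven by the CMV enhancer/promoter. An annotated hPGK promoter also lies just upstream of the cPPT and CMV elements, but the record does not explain its role. Between the attB1 and attB2 sites sits LifeAct, the short F-actin-binding peptide from yeast ABP140, fused to the red fluorescent protein mScarlet to give a live-cell actin filament marker. A V5 tag sequence follows attB2, though the record does not say whether it is translated in frame with the insert. An EMCV IRES then drives translation of the C-terminal half of the Npu DnaE split intein fused to residues 90–341 of hygromycin phosphotransferase. The intein segment itself is not called in the feature table, which annotates only the HygR fragment.

This fragment alone should not confer resistance. In the split selectable marker strategy, a partner vector supplies the complementary N-terminal hygromycin fragment fused to the N-intein. Protein trans-splicing then rebuilds a functional enzyme only in cells carrying both vectors, so a single antibiotic can select for co-transduction of two transgenes.
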