Features (pLannotate 1.2.2; 34 found; start..end, strand, type, name):
     65..368     +  enhancer       CMV enhancer: human cytomegalovirus immediate early enhancer
    369..572     +  promoter       CMV promoter: human cytomegalovirus (CMV) immediate early promoter
    595..619     +  protein_bind   attB1: mutant version of attB; recombination site for the Gateway® BP reaction BP Clonase™
    634..676     +  misc_feature   MCS (fragment): multiple cloning site
    681..752     +  CDS            ABP140 (fragment): AB140_YEAST - Also known as TRM140. Experimental evidence at protein level: Swiss-Prot protein existence level 1. S-adenosyl-L-methionine-dependent methyltransferase that mediates N(3)-methylcytidine modification of residue 32 of the tRNA anticodon loop of tRNA(Thr) and tRNA(Ser). Binds F-actin and shows weak F-actin cross-linking activity. From Saccharomyces cerevisiae (strain ATCC 204508 / S288c) (Baker's yeast).
    753..1448    +  CDS            mScarlet: mScarlet is a basic (constitutively fluorescent) red fluorescent protein published in 2016, derived from synthetic construct. It has moderate acid sensitivity.
   1467..1491    -  protein_bind   attB2: mutant version of attB; recombination site for the Gateway® BP reaction BP Clonase™
   1493..1534    +  CDS            V5 tag: epitope tag from simian virus 5
   1573..2142    +  misc_feature   IRES2: internal ribosome entry site (IRES) of the encephalomyocarditis virus (EMCV)
   2250..3008    +  CDS            HygR (fragment): aminoglycoside phosphotransferase from E. coli confers resistance to hygromycin
   3032..3620    +  misc_feature   WPRE: woodchuck hepatitis virus posttranscriptional regulatory element
   3671..3690    +  misc_feature   cPPT/CTS (fragment): central polypurine tract and central termination sequence of HIV-1
   3692..3925    +  LTR            3' LTR (ΔU3): self-inactivating 3' long terminal repeat (LTR) from HIV-1
   4003..4124    +  polyA_signal   SV40 poly(A) signal: SV40 polyadenylation signal
   4164..4299    +  rep_origin     SV40 ori: SV40 origin of replication
   4320..4338    -  promoter       T7 promoter: promoter for bacteriophage T7 RNA polymerase
   4346..4501    +  CDS            lacZα (fragment): LacZα fragment of β-galactosidase; lacZ fragment
   4506..4934    +  rep_origin     f1 ori (sequence partly withheld): f1 bacteriophage origin of replication; arrow indicates direction of (+) strand synthesis
   4987..5091    +  promoter       AmpR promoter: bla
   5092..5952    +  CDS            AmpR: β-lactamase; bla; confers resistance to ampicillin, carbenicillin, and related antibiotics
   6123..6711    +  rep_origin     ori: high-copy-number ColE1/pMB1/pBR322/pUC origin of replication
   6894..6986    +  CDS            lacI (fragment): lac repressor; lacI; The lac repressor binds to the lac operator to inhibit transcription in E. coli. This inhibition can be relieved by adding lactose or isopropyl-β-D-thiogalactopyranoside (IPTG).
   6999..7020    +  protein_bind   CAP binding site: CAP binding activates transcription in the presence of cAMP. E. coli catabolite activator protein
   7035..7065    +  promoter       lac promoter: promoter for the E. coli lac operon
   7073..7089    +  protein_bind   lac operator: The lac repressor binds to the lac operator to inhibit transcription in E. coli. This inhibition can be relieved by adding lactose or isopropyl-β-D-thiogalactopyranoside (IPTG). lac repressor encoded by lacI
   7134..7152    +  promoter       T3 promoter: promoter for bacteriophage T3 RNA polymerase
   7180..7406    +  promoter       RSV promoter: Rous sarcoma virus enhancer/promoter
   7407..7587    +  LTR            5' LTR (truncated): truncated 5' long terminal repeat (LTR) from HIV-1
   7634..7759    +  misc_feature   HIV-1 Ψ: packaging signal of human immunodeficiency virus type 1
   7743..8106    +  CDS            HIV-1 gag (fragment): gag protein from human immunodeficiency virus 1; gag
   8252..8485    +  misc_feature   RRE: The Rev response element (RRE) of HIV-1 allows for Rev-dependent mRNA export from the nucleus to the cytoplasm.
   8862..8888    +  CDS            Rev (fragment): human immunodeficiency virus 1 (HIV-1) Rev protein; rev; enhances nuclear export of unspliced and incompletely spliced viral mRNAs
   8889..9389    +  promoter       hPGK promoter: human phosphoglycerate kinase 1 promoter
   9451..9568    +  misc_feature   cPPT/CTS: central polypurine tract and central termination sequence of HIV-1
>Addgene plasmid #122825 | pAC10105_pLX-LifeAct_mScarlet-IRES- NpuDnaE(C)-Hygro(90-341) | depositor full sequence | sequence record 234327 | pAC10105_pLX-LifeAct_mScarlet-IRES- NpuDnaE(C)-Hygro(90-341) sequence 9620 bps
CCCGGGGTTATTAATAGTAATCAATTACGGGGTCATTAGTTCATAGCCCATATATGGAGTTCCGCGTTAC
ATAACTTACGGTAAATGGCCCGCCTGGCTGACCGCCCAACGACCCCCGCCCATTGACGTCAATAATGACG
TATGTTCCCATAGTAACGCCAATAGGGACTTTCCATTGACGTCAATGGGTGGAGTATTTACGGTAAACTG
CCCACTTGGCAGTACATCAAGTGTATCATATGCCAAGTACGCCCCCTATTGACGTCAATGACGGTAAATG
GCCCGCCTGGCATTATGCCCAGTACATGACCTTATGGGACTTTCCTACTTGGCAGTACATCTACGTATTA
GTCATCGCTATTACCATGGTGATGCGGTTTTGGCAGTACATCAATGGGCGTGGATAGCGGTTTGACTCAC
GGGGATTTCCAAGTCTCCACCCCATTGACGTCAATGGGAGTTTGTTTTGGCACCAAAATCAACGGGACTT
TCCAAAATGTCGTAACAACTCCGCCCCATTGACGCAAATGGGCGGTAGGCGTGTACGGTGGGAGGTCTAT
ATAAGCAGAGCTCTCTGGCTAACTGTCGGGATCAACAAGTTTGTACAAAAAAGCAGGCTCCGAATTCACC
GGTCTAGCGCTACCGGACTCAGATCTCGAGCTCAAGCTTCGAATTCCACCATGGGCGTGGCCGACCTGAT
CAAGAAGTTCGAGAGCATCAGCAAGGAGGAGGGGGATCCACCGGTCGCCACCATGGTGAGCAAGGGCGAG
GCAGTGATCAAGGAGTTCATGCGGTTCAAGGTGCACATGGAGGGCTCCATGAACGGCCACGAGTTCGAGA
TCGAGGGCGAGGGCGAGGGCCGCCCCTACGAGGGCACCCAGACCGCCAAGCTGAAGGTGACCAAGGGTGG
CCCCCTGCCCTTCTCCTGGGACATCCTGTCCCCTCAGTTCATGTACGGCTCCAGGGCCTTCACCAAGCAC
CCCGCCGACATCCCCGACTACTATAAGCAGTCCTTCCCCGAGGGCTTCAAGTGGGAGCGCGTGATGAACT
TCGAGGACGGCGGCGCCGTGACCGTGACCCAGGACACCTCCCTGGAGGACGGCACCCTGATCTACAAGGT
GAAGCTCCGCGGCACCAACTTCCCTCCTGACGGCCCCGTAATGCAGAAGAAGACAATGGGCTGGGAAGCG
TCCACCGAGCGGTTGTACCCCGAGGACGGCGTGCTGAAGGGCGACATTAAGATGGCCCTGCGCCTGAAGG
ACGGCGGCCGCTACCTGGCGGACTTCAAGACCACCTACAAGGCCAAGAAGCCCGTGCAGATGCCCGGCGC
CTACAACGTCGACCGCAAGTTGGACATCACCTCCCACAACGAGGACTACACCGTGGTGGAACAGTACGAA
CGCTCCGAGGGCCGCCACTCCACCGGCGGCATGGACGAGCTGTACAAGTAATTAATTAAGAATTCGACCC
AGCTTTCTTGTACAAAGTGGTTGGTAAGCCTATCCCTAACCCTCTCCTCGGTCTCGATTCTACGTAGTAA
TGAGCTAGCAGTCTCGAGGTTAACGAATTCCGCCCCCCCCCTAACGTTACTGGCCGAAGCCGCTTGGAAT
AAGGCCGGTGTGCGCTTGTCTATATGTTATTTTCCACCATATTGCCGTCTTTTGGCAATGTGAGGGCCCG
GAAACCTGGCCCTGTCTTCTTGACGAGCATTCCTAGGGGTCTTTCCCCTCTCGCCAAAGGAATGCAAGGT
CTGTTGAATGTCGTGAAGGAAGCAGTTCCTCTGGAAGCTTCTTGAAGACAAACAACGTCTGTAGCGACCC
TTTGCAGGCAGCGGAACCCCCCACCTGGCGACAGGTGCCCCTGCGGCCAAAAGCCACGTGTATAAGATAC
ACCTGCAAAGGCGGCACAACCCCAGTGCCACGTTGTGAGTTGGATAGTTGTGGAAAGAGTCAAATGGCTC
TCCTCAAGCGTATTCAACAAGGGGCTGAAGGATGCCCAGAAGGTACCCCATTGTATGGGATCTGATCTGG
GGCCTCGGTGCACATGCTTTACATGTGTTTAGTCGAGGTTAAAAAAACGTCTAGGCCCCCCGAACCACGG
GGACGTGGTTTTCCTTTGAAAAACACGATAATACCATGGCCATGATTAAGATCGCTACGCGGAAGTACCT
GGGGAAACAGAACGTCTACGACATAGGTGTGGAGCGCGATCACAACTTTGCTCTGAAAAATGGATTTATC
GCCAGCAACTGCATCTCCCGCCGTGCACAGGGTGTCACGTTGCAAGACCTGCCTGAAACCGAACTGCCCG
CTGTTCTGCAGCCGGTCGCGGAGGCCATGGATGCGATCGCTGCGGCCGATCTTAGCCAGACGAGCGGGTT
CGGCCCATTCGGACCGCAAGGAATCGGTCAATACACTACATGGCGTGATTTCATATGCGCGATTGCTGAT
CCCCATGTGTATCACTGGCAAACTGTGATGGACGACACCGTCAGTGCGTCCGTCGCGCAGGCTCTCGATG
AGCTGATGCTTTGGGCCGAGGACTGCCCCGAAGTCCGGCACCTCGTGCACGCGGATTTCGGCTCCAACAA
TGTCCTGACGGACAATGGCCGCATAACAGCGGTCATTGACTGGAGCGAGGCGATGTTCGGGGATTCCCAA
TACGAGGTCGCCAACATCTTCTTCTGGAGGCCGTGGTTGGCTTGTATGGAGCAGCAGACGCGCTACTTCG
AGCGGAGGCATCCGGAGCTTGCAGGATCGCCGCGGCTCCGGGCGTATATGCTCCGCATTGGTCTTGACCA
ACTCTATCAGAGCTTGGTTGACGGCAATTTCGATGATGCAGCTTGGGCGCAGGGTCGATGCGACGCAATC
GTCCGATCCGGAGCCGGGACTGTCGGGCGTACACAAATCGCCCGCAGAAGCGCGGCCGTCTGGACCGATG
GCTGTGTAGAAGTACTCGCCGATAGTGGAAACCGACGCCCCAGCACTCGTCCGAGGGCAAAGGAATAGCA
CCGGTGGCGCGTTAAGTCGACAATCAACCTCTGGATTACAAAATTTGTGAAAGATTGACTGGTATTCTTA
ACTATGTTGCTCCTTTTACGCTATGTGGATACGCTGCTTTAATGCCTTTGTATCATGCTATTGCTTCCCG
TATGGCTTTCATTTTCTCCTCCTTGTATAAATCCTGGTTGCTGTCTCTTTATGAGGAGTTGTGGCCCGTT
GTCAGGCAACGTGGCGTGGTGTGCACTGTGTTTGCTGACGCAACCCCCACTGGTTGGGGCATTGCCACCA
CCTGTCAGCTCCTTTCCGGGACTTTCGCTTTCCCCCTCCCTATTGCCACGGCGGAACTCATCGCCGCCTG
CCTTGCCCGCTGCTGGACAGGGGCTCGGCTGTTGGGCACTGACAATTCCGTGGTGTTGTCGGGGAAATCA
TCGTCCTTTCCTTGGCTGCTCGCCTGTGTTGCCACCTGGATTCTGCGCGGGACGTCCTTCTGCTACGTCC
CTTCGGCCCTCAATCCAGCGGACCTTCCTTCCCGCGGCCTGCTGCCGGCTCTGCGGCCTCTTCCGCGTCT
TCGCCTTCGCCCTCAGACGAGTCGGATCTCCCTTTGGGCCGCCTCCCCGCGTCGACTTTAAGACCAATGA
CTTACAAGGCAGCTGTAGATCTTAGCCACTTTTTAAAAGAAAAGGGGGGACTGGAAGGGCTAATTCACTC
CCAACGAAGACAAGATCTGCTTTTTGCTTGTACTGGGTCTCTCTGGTTAGACCAGATCTGAGCCTGGGAG
CTCTCTGGCTAACTAGGGAACCCACTGCTTAAGCCTCAATAAAGCTTGCCTTGAGTGCTTCAAGTAGTGT
GTGCCCGTCTGTTGTGTGACTCTGGTAACTAGAGATCCCTCAGACCCTTTTAGTCAGTGTGGAAAATCTC
TAGCAGTACGTATAGTAGTTCATGTCATCTTATTATTCAGTATTTATAACTTGCAAAGAAATGAATATCA
GAGAGTGAGAGGAACTTGTTTATTGCAGCTTATAATGGTTACAAATAAAGCAATAGCATCACAAATTTCA
CAAATAAAGCATTTTTTTCACTGCATTCTAGTTGTGGTTTGTCCAAACTCATCAATGTATCTTATCATGT
CTGGCTCTAGCTATCCCGCCCCTAACTCCGCCCATCCCGCCCCTAACTCCGCCCAGTTCCGCCCATTCTC
CGCCCCATGGCTGACTAATTTTTTTTATTTATGCAGAGGCCGAGGCCGCCTCGGCCTCTGAGCTATTCCA
GAAGTAGTGAGGAGGCTTTTTTGGAGGCCTAGGGACGTACCCAATTCGCCCTATAGTGAGTCGTATTACG
CGCGCTCACTGGCCGTCGTTTTACAACGTCGTGACTGGGAAAACCCTGGCGTTACCCAACTTAATCGCCT
TGCAGCACATCCCCCTTTCGCCAGCTGGCGTAATAGCGAAGAGGCCCGCACCGATCGCCCTTCCCAACAG
TTGCGCAGCCTGAATGGCGAATGGG
[124 nt withheld, positions 4506-4629]
C
[91 nt withheld, positions 4631-4721]
A
[49 nt withheld, positions 4723-4771]
CCTTTGACGTTGGAGTCCACGTTCTTT
[37 nt withheld, positions 4799-4835]
ACCCTATCTCGGTCTATTCTTTTGATTTATAAGGGATTTTGCCGATTTCGGCCTATTGGTTAAAAAATGA
GCTGATTTAACAAAAATTTAACGCGAATTTTAACAAAATATTAACGCTTACAATTTAGGTGGCACTTTTC
GGGGAAATGTGCGCGGAACCCCTATTTGTTTATTTTTCTAAATACATTCAAATATGTATCCGCTCATGAG
ACAATAACCCTGATAAATGCTTCAATAATATTGAAAAAGGAAGAGTATGAGTATTCAACATTTCCGTGTC
GCCCTTATTCCCTTTTTTGCGGCATTTTGCCTTCCTGTTTTTGCTCACCCAGAAACGCTGGTGAAAGTAA
AAGATGCTGAAGATCAGTTGGGTGCACGAGTGGGTTACATCGAACTGGATCTCAACAGCGGTAAGATCCT
TGAGAGTTTTCGCCCCGAAGAACGTTTTCCAATGATGAGCACTTTTAAAGTTCTGCTATGTGGCGCGGTA
TTATCCCGTATTGACGCCGGGCAAGAGCAACTCGGTCGCCGCATACACTATTCTCAGAATGACTTGGTTG
AGTACTCACCAGTCACAGAAAAGCATCTTACGGATGGCATGACAGTAAGAGAATTATGCAGTGCTGCCAT
AACCATGAGTGATAACACTGCGGCCAACTTACTTCTGACAACGATCGGAGGACCGAAGGAGCTAACCGCT
TTTTTGCACAACATGGGGGATCATGTAACTCGCCTTGATCGTTGGGAACCGGAGCTGAATGAAGCCATAC
CAAACGACGAGCGTGACACCACGATGCCTGTAGCAATGGCAACAACGTTGCGCAAACTATTAACTGGCGA
ACTACTTACTCTAGCTTCCCGGCAACAATTAATAGACTGGATGGAGGCGGATAAAGTTGCAGGACCACTT
CTGCGCTCGGCCCTTCCGGCTGGCTGGTTTATTGCTGATAAATCTGGAGCCGGTGAGCGTGGGTCTCGCG
GTATCATTGCAGCACTGGGGCCAGATGGTAAGCCCTCCCGTATCGTAGTTATCTACACGACGGGGAGTCA
GGCAACTATGGATGAACGAAATAGACAGATCGCTGAGATAGGTGCCTCACTGATTAAGCATTGGTAACTG
TCAGACCAAGTTTACTCATATATACTTTAGATTGATTTAAAACTTCATTTTTAATTTAAAAGGATCTAGG
TGAAGATCCTTTTTGATAATCTCATGACCAAAATCCCTTAACGTGAGTTTTCGTTCCACTGAGCGTCAGA
CCCCGTAGAAAAGATCAAAGGATCTTCTTGAGATCCTTTTTTTCTGCGCGTAATCTGCTGCTTGCAAACA
AAAAAACCACCGCTACCAGCGGTGGTTTGTTTGCCGGATCAAGAGCTACCAACTCTTTTTCCGAAGGTAA
CTGGCTTCAGCAGAGCGCAGATACCAAATACTGTTCTTCTAGTGTAGCCGTAGTTAGGCCACCACTTCAA
GAACTCTGTAGCACCGCCTACATACCTCGCTCTGCTAATCCTGTTACCAGTGGCTGCTGCCAGTGGCGAT
AAGTCGTGTCTTACCGGGTTGGACTCAAGACGATAGTTACCGGATAAGGCGCAGCGGTCGGGCTGAACGG
GGGGTTCGTGCACACAGCCCAGCTTGGAGCGAACGACCTACACCGAACTGAGATACCTACAGCGTGAGCT
ATGAGAAAGCGCCACGCTTCCCGAAGGGAGAAAGGCGGACAGGTATCCGGTAAGCGGCAGGGTCGGAACA
GGAGAGCGCACGAGGGAGCTTCCAGGGGGAAACGCCTGGTATCTTTATAGTCCTGTCGGGTTTCGCCACC
TCTGACTTGAGCGTCGATTTTTGTGATGCTCGTCAGGGGGGCGGAGCCTATGGAAAAACGCCAGCAACGC
GGCCTTTTTACGGTTCCTGGCCTTTTGCTGGCCTTTTGCTCACATGTTCTTTCCTGCGTTATCCCCTGAT
TCTGTGGATAACCGTATTACCGCCTTTGAGTGAGCTGATACCGCTCGCCGCAGCCGAACGACCGAGCGCA
GCGAGTCAGTGAGCGAGGAAGCGGAAGAGCGCCCAATACGCAAACCGCCTCTCCCCGCGCGTTGGCCGAT
TCATTAATGCAGCTGGCACGACAGGTTTCCCGACTGGAAAGCGGGCAGTGAGCGCAACGCAATTAATGTG
AGTTAGCTCACTCATTAGGCACCCCAGGCTTTACACTTTATGCTTCCGGCTCGTATGTTGTGTGGAATTG
TGAGCGGATAACAATTTCACACAGGAAACAGCTATGACCATGATTACGCCAAGCGCGCAATTAACCCTCA
CTAAAGGGAACAAAAGCTGGAGCTGCAAGCTTAATGTAGTCTTATGCAATACTCTTGTAGTCTTGCAACA
TGGTAACGATGAGTTAGCAACATGCCTTACAAGGAGAGAAAAAGCACCGTGCATGCCGATTGGTGGAAGT
AAGGTGGTACGATCGTGCCTTATTAGGAAGGCAACAGACGGGTCTGACATGGATTGGACGAACCACTGAA
TTGCCGCATTGCAGAGATATTGTATTTAAGTGCCTAGCTCGATACATAAACGGGTCTCTCTGGTTAGACC
AGATCTGAGCCTGGGAGCTCTCTGGCTAACTAGGGAACCCACTGCTTAAGCCTCAATAAAGCTTGCCTTG
AGTGCTTCAAGTAGTGTGTGCCCGTCTGTTGTGTGACTCTGGTAACTAGAGATCCCTCAGACCCTTTTAG
TCAGTGTGGAAAATCTCTAGCAGTGGCGCCCGAACAGGGACTTGAAAGCGAAAGGGAAACCAGAGGAGCT
CTCTCGACGCAGGACTCGGCTTGCTGAAGCGCGCACGGCAAGAGGCGAGGGGCGGCGACTGGTGAGTACG
CCAAAAATTTTGACTAGCGGAGGCTAGAAGGAGAGAGATGGGTGCGAGAGCGTCAGTATTAAGCGGGGGA
GAATTAGATCGCGATGGGAAAAAATTCGGTTAAGGCCAGGGGGAAAGAAAAAATATAAATTAAAACATAT
AGTATGGGCAAGCAGGGAGCTAGAACGATTCGCAGTTAATCCTGGCCTGTTAGAAACATCAGAAGGCTGT
AGACAAATACTGGGACAGCTACAACCATCCCTTCAGACAGGATCAGAAGAACTTAGATCATTATATAATA
CAGTAGCAACCCTCTATTGTGTGCATCAAAGGATAGAGATAAAAGACACCAAGGAAGCTTTAGACAAGAT
AGAGGAAGAGCAAAACAAAAGTAAGACCACCGCACAGCAAGCGGCCGCTGATCTTCAGACCTGGAGGAGG
AGATATGAGGGACAATTGGAGAAGTGAATTATATAAATATAAAGTAGTAAAAATTGAACCATTAGGAGTA
GCACCCACCAAGGCAAAGAGAAGAGTGGTGCAGAGAGAAAAAAGAGCAGTGGGAATAGGAGCTTTGTTCC
TTGGGTTCTTGGGAGCAGCAGGAAGCACTATGGGCGCAGCGTCAATGACGCTGACGGTACAGGCCAGACA
ATTATTGTCTGGTATAGTGCAGCAGCAGAACAATTTGCTGAGGGCTATTGAGGCGCAACAGCATCTGTTG
CAACTCACAGTCTGGGGCATCAAGCAGCTCCAGGCAAGAATCCTGGCTGTGGAAAGATACCTAAAGGATC
AACAGCTCCTGGGGATTTGGGGTTGCTCTGGAAAACTCATTTGCACCACTGCTGTGCCTTGGAATGCTAG
TTGGAGTAATAAATCTCTGGAACAGATTTGGAATCACACGACCTGGATGGAGTGGGACAGAGAAATTAAC
AATTACACAAGCTTAATACACTCCTTAATTGAAGAATCGCAAAACCAGCAAGAAAAGAATGAACAAGAAT
TATTGGAATTAGATAAATGGGCAAGTTTGTGGAATTGGTTTAACATAACAAATTGGCTGTGGTATATAAA
ATTATTCATAATGATAGTAGGAGGCTTGGTAGGTTTAAGAATAGTTTTTGCTGTACTTTCTATAGTGAAT
AGAGTTAGGCAGGGATATTCACCATTATCGTTTCAGACCCACCTCCCAACCCCGAGGGGACCCTTGCGCC
TTTTCCAAGGCAGCCCTGGGTTTGCGCAGGGACGCGGCTGCTCTGGGCGTGGTTCCGGGAAACGCAGCGG
CGCCGACCCTGGGTCTCGCACATTCTTCACGTCCGTTCGCAGCGTCACCCGGATCTTCGCCGCTACCCTT
GTGGGCCCCCCGGCGACGCTTCCTGCTCCGCCCCTAAGTCGGGAAGGTTCCTTGCGGTTCGCGGCGTGCC
GGACGTGACAAACGGAAGCCGCACGTCTCACTAGTACCCTCGCAGACGGACAGCGCCAGGGAGCAATGGC
AGCGCGCCGACCGCGATGGGCTGTGGCCAATAGCGGCTGCTCAGCAGGGCGCGCCGAGAGCAGCGGCCGG
GAAGGGGCGGTGCGGGAGGCGGGGTGTGGGGCGGTAGTGTGGGCCCTGTTCCTGCCCGCGCGGTGTTCCG
CATTCTGCAAGCCTCCGGAGCGCACGTCGGCAGTCGGCTCCCTCGTTGACCGAATCACCGACCTCTCTCC
CCAGGGGGTACCCAGCTGTCTAGAGAATTCTAGATCTTGAGACAAATGGCAGTATTCATCCACAATTTTA
AAAGAAAAGGGGGGATTGGGGGGTACAGTGCAGGGGAAAGAATAGTAGACATAATAGCAACAGACATACA
AACTAAAGAATTACAAAAACAAATTACAAAAATTCAAAATTTTCGGGTTTATTACAGGGACAGCAGAGAT
CCACTTTGGCGCCGGCTCGAGGGGG
